>Addgene plasmid #188841 | Terminase_prophage_Desulfurococcales_archaeon | addgene full sequence | sequence record 369655 | Addgene NGS Result
GATCTAGGTGAAGATCCTTTTTGATAATCTCATGACCAAAATCCCTTAACGTGAGTTTTCGTTCCACTGA
GCGTCAGACCCCGTAGAAAAGATCAAAGGATCTTCTTGAGATCCTTTTTTTCTGCGCGTAATCTGCTGCT
TGCAAACAAAAAAACCACCGCTACCAGCGGTGGTTTGTTTGCCGGATCAAGAGCTACCAACTCTTTTTCC
GAAGGTAACTGGCTTCAGCAGAGCGCAGATACCAAATACTGTCCTTCTAGTGTAGCCGTAGTTAGGCCAC
CACTTCAAGAACTCTGTAGCACCGCCTACATACCTCGCTCTGCTAATCCTGTTACCAGTGGCTGCTGCCA
GTGGCGATAAGTCGTGTCTTACCGGGTTGGACTCAAGACGATAGTTACCGGATAAGGCGCAGCGGTCGGG
CTGAACGGGGGGTTCGTGCACACAGCCCAGCTTGGAGCGAACGACCTACACCGAACTGAGATACCTACAG
CGTGAGCTATGAGAAAGCGCCACGCTTCCCGAAGGGAGAAAGGCGGACAGGTATCCGGTAAGCGGCAGGG
TCGGAACAGGAGAGCGCACGAGGGAGCTTCCAGGGGGAAACGCCTGGTATCTTTATAGTCCTGTCGGGTT
TCGCCACCTCTGACTTGAGCGTCGATTTTTGTGATGCTCGTCAGGGGGGCGGAGCCTATGGAAAAACGCC
AGCAACGCGGCCTTTTTACGGTTCCTGGCCTTTTGCTGGCCTTTTGCTCACATGTTCTTTCCTGCGTTAT
CCCCTGATTCTGTGGATAACCGTATTACCGCCTTTGAGTGAGCTGATACCGCTCGCCGCAGCCGAACGAC
CGAGCGCAGCGAGTCAGTGAGCGAGGAAGCGGAAGAGCGCCTGATGCGGTATTTTCTCCTTACGCATCTG
TGCGGTATTTCACACCGCATATGGTGCACTCTCAGTACAATCTGCTCTGATGCCGCATAGTTAAGCCAGT
ATACACTCCGCTATCGCTACGTGACTGGGTCATGGCTGCGCCCCGACACCCGCCAACACCCGCTGACGCG
CCCTGACGGGCTTGTCTGCTCCCGGCATCCGCTTACAGACAAGCTGTGACCGTCTCCGGGAGCTGCATGT
GTCAGAGGTTTTCACCGTCATCACCGAAACGCGCGAGGCAGCAGATCAATTCGCGCGCGAAGGCGAAGCG
GCATGCATAATGTGCCTGTCAAATGGACGAAGCAGGGATTCTGCAAACCCTATGCTACTCCGTCAAGCCG
TCAATTGTCTGATTCGTTACCAATTATGACAACTTGACGGCTACATCATTCACTTTTTCTTCACAACCGG
CACGGAACTCGCTCGGGCTGGCCCCGGTGCATTTTTTAAATACCCGCGAGAAATAGAGTTGATCGTCAAA
ACCAACATTGCGACCGACGGTGGCGATAGGCATCCGGGTGGTGCTCAAAAGCAGCTTCGCCTGGCTGATA
CGTTGGTCCTCGCGCCAGCTTAAGACGCTAATCCCTAACTGCTGGCGGAAAAGATGTGACAGACGCGACG
GCGACAAGCAAACATGCTGTGCGACGCTGGCGATATCAAAATTGCTGTCTGCCAGGTGATCGCTGATGTA
CTGACAAGCCTCGCGTACCCGATTATCCATCGGTGGATGGAGCGACTCGTTAATCGCTTCCATGCGCCGC
AGTAACAATTGCTCAAGCAGATTTATCGCCAGCAGCTCCGAATAGCGCCCTTCCCCTTGCCCGGCGTTAA
TGATTTGCCCAAACAGGTCGCTGAAATGCGGCTGGTGCGCTTCATCCGGGCGAAAGAACCCCGTATTGGC
AAATATTGACGGCCAGTTAAGCCATTCATGCCAGTAGGCGCGCGGACGAAAGTAAACCCACTGGTGATAC
CATTCGCGAGCCTCCGGATGACGACCGTAGTGATGAATCTCTCCTGGCGGGAACAGCAAAATATCACCCG
GTCGGCAAACAAATTCTCGTCCCTGATTTTTCACCACCCCCTGACCGCGAATGGTGAGATTGAGAATATA
ACCTTTCATTCCCAGCGGTCGGTCGATAAAAAAATCGAGATAACCGTTGGCCTCAATCGGCGTTAAACCC
GCCACCAGATGGGCATTAAACGAGTATCCCGGCAGCAGGGGATCATTTTGCGCTTCAGCCATACTTTTCA
TACTCCCGCCATTCAGAGAAGAAACCAATTGTCCATATTGCATCAGACATTGCCGTCACTGCGTCTTTTA
CTGGCTCTTCTCGCTAACCAAACCGGTAACCCCGCTTATTAAAAGCATTCTGTAACAAAGCGGGACCAAA
GCCATGACAAAAACGCGTAACAAAAGTGTCTATAATCACGGCAGAAAAGTCCACATTGATTATTTGCACG
GCGTCACACTTTGCTATGCCATAGCATTTTTATCCATAAGATTAGCGGATCCTACCTGACGCTTTTTATC
GCAACTCTCTACTGTTTCTCCATACCCGTTTTTTGGGCTAACAGGAGGAATTAACCATGCGTGAGCTGAA
CGAGGAATATCTGAGCGTGCTGATTAACAACTTCACCGAGTACCTGGGCTACGTTTATCACTACATCGGT
CTGCCGGAACCGACCCCGCTGCAGATCCGTATTAGCCAAATTCTGGGCGAGAACCCGGATCGTCTGATCC
TGGAAGCGGCGCGTGGTACCGGCAAGAGCTGGATTGCGGCGATCTACACCACCTGGCGTCTGATTCGTAA
CATCGAGGAAAAGATCCTGATTGTGAGCGCGAGCGGCCCGAAAAGCGTGGAGATCGCGACCTTCGTTCGT
AGCCTGTTTGAGAACGTTCCGCTGCTGGAACACCTGAAGCCGACCGCGGACAGCCGTGATAGCGTGCTGA
GCTTCGATGTTGCGGGTTGCAAACCGGCGATTGCGCCGAGCGTGAGCGCGCTGGGCGTTACCAGCCAGAT
TACCGGCAAGCGTGCGAGCCTGGTGATCGCGGACGATGTGGAAGTTCCGAGCAACAGCATGACCGAGCTG
ATGCGTGAAAAACTGATTCAGCGTACCCAAGAGTTTGAAGCGCTGCTGATTCCGGACATCCCGAGCAGCA
TCATTTATCTGGGCACCCCGCAGAGCCTGGAGAGCATCTATAACAAGCTGGAATACCGTACCATCATTCT
GCCGGCGGAAGTGCCGGATAGCGAGGAAGTTTACGAAGGTAAACTGGACGATTGGATTCTGATGCAAGGT
CCGGCGGGTACCCCGACCGACCCGGTGCGTTTCCCGAAAGAGGTGCTGCTGGAACGTAAAGCGGGTATGG
GCCCGGTTGGCTATAAGCTGCAGTACATGCTGGACACCACCCTGAGCGATGCGGAGCGTTATCCGCTGAA
GCAAAAAGACCTGATTGTGCTGGGTCTGGATGGCAAAGAGGGTCCGGCGGTTATCACCTATACCGGTAAC
CGTGAATACGCGCTGAAGGATCTGATGAACTTCGGCTTTACTGGTGACGTGTTTCACAAACCGCGTCGTG
TTAGCGAGGAATATCTGCCGTACGACCGTATCGTGATGAGCGTTGATCCGAGCGGTAGCGGTGAAGATGA
AACCGCGTACGCGATCATTGGCGTGCTGAGCGGTAACGTTTTCCTGCTGGATTGGGGTGGCACCAAGAAA
GGCTTTAGCGACGAAGCGCTGCTGATGCTGGCGCAGAAGGCGGCGGAATATAAAGTGAACGAGATCGTTC
CGGAAAAGAACTTCGGTAGCGGCATGTTCACCGAGCTGTTTCGTAAAATCCTGATTCCGATCTACCCGTG
CACCATCATTGACGATTTTAACGTGCGTGGCCAGAAGGAGAAACGTATCATTGATACCCTGGCGCCGCTG
ATCGGTAACCACCAACTGGTGGTTAACGAAGACAAGATTCAGGAAGAGGCGCGTTGGGTGCAAGAGATCC
CGAGCGAACGTCTGGTTTATAGCCTGTTCTACCAGATGACCCACATTACCTATGATAAAGGTAGCATTCC
GCATGATGATCGTCTGGATGCGCTGGCGATTGCGTGCAGCTACGTTAGCAACGACGTGATCGTTGATGCG
GAAAAGCGTCTGCAAGACATGAAGGAGAAAGAATTTGAGGAATGGCTGAACGCGACCATTTATAACAAAA
GCGGCCGTCGTCACAACACCAAGCTGTGCGGTAGCACCGCGAAAATCTACCGTTAATGCCAGGCATCAAA
TTAAGCAGAAGGCCATCCTGACGGATGGCCTTTTTGCGTTTCTACAAACTCTTTTGTTTATTTTTCTAAA
TACATTCAAATATGTATCCGCTCATGAGACAATAACCCTGATAAATGCTTCAATAATATTGAAAAAGGAA
GAGTATGAGTATTCAACATTTCCGTGTCGCCCTTATTCCCTTTTTTGCGGCATTTTGCCTTCCTGTTTTT
GCTCACCCAGAAACGCTGGTGAAAGTAAAAGATGCTGAAGATCAGTTGGGTGCACGAGTGGGTTACATCG
AACTGGATCTCAACAGCGGTAAGATCCTTGAGAGTTTTCGCCCCGAAGAACGTTTTCCAATGATGAGCAC
TTTTAAAGTTCTGCTATGTGGCGCGGTATTATCCCGTGTTGACGCCGGGCAAGAGCAACTCGGTCGCCGC
ATACACTATTCTCAGAATGACTTGGTTGAGTACTCACCAGTCACAGAAAAGCATCTTACGGATGGCATGA
CAGTAAGAGAATTATGCAGTGCTGCCATAACCATGAGTGATAACACTGCGGCCAACTTACTTCTGACAAC
GATCGGAGGACCGAAGGAGCTAACCGCTTTTTTGCACAACATGGGGGATCATGTAACTCGCCTTGATCGT
TGGGAACCGGAGCTGAATGAAGCCATACCAAACGACGAGCGTGACACCACGATGCCTGTAGCAATGGCAA
CAACGTTGCGCAAACTATTAACTGGCGAACTACTTACTCTAGCTTCCCGGCAACAATTAATAGACTGGAT
GGAGGCGGATAAAGTTGCAGGACCACTTCTGCGCTCGGCCCTTCCGGCTGGCTGGTTTATTGCTGATAAA
TCTGGAGCCGGTGAGCGTGGGTCTCGCGGTATCATTGCAGCACTGGGGCCAGATGGTAAGCCCTCCCGTA
TCGTAGTTATCTACACGACGGGGAGTCAGGCAACTATGGATGAACGAAATAGACAGATCGCTGAGATAGG
TGCCTCACTGATTAAGCATTGGTAACTGTCAGACCAAGTTTACTCATATATACTTTAGATTGATTTAAAA
CTTCATTTTTAATTTAAAAG
Features (pLannotate 1.2.2; 8 found; start..end, strand, type, name):
    106..694     +  rep_origin     ori: high-copy-number ColE1/pMB1/pBR322/pUC origin of replication
    880..1020    -  misc_feature   bom: basis of mobility region from pBR322
   1122..1162    -  CDS            rop (fragment): Rop protein, which maintains plasmids at low copy number; rop
   1284..2162    -  CDS            araC: L-arabinose regulatory protein; araC
   2189..2473    +  promoter       araBAD promoter: araBAD; promoter of the L-arabinose operon of E. coli; the araC regulatory gene is transcribed in the opposite direction (Guzman et al., 1995)
   4207..4234    +  terminator     rrnB T2 terminator: transcription terminator T2 from the E. coli rrnB gene
   4253..4344    +  promoter       AmpR promoter: bla
   4345..5205    +  CDS            AmpR: β-lactamase; bla; confers resistance to ampicillin, carbenicillin, and related antibiotics
