[The description below was written by a language model from this plasmid's Addgene catalogue record and pLannotate feature annotations shown in this document.]
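Description:
Terminase_prophage_Desulfurococcales_archaeon is a 5,270 bp bacterial expression plasmid built on a pBAD backbone (about 3.6 kb without insert) for arabinose-inducible production of a viral protein in E. coli. It replicates from a high-copy ColE1/pMB1-type origin. The adjacent pBR322-derived bom site is present, and only a short fragment of the rop gene remains, consistent with the high copy number recorded. Selection is by ampicillin, with β-lactamase expressed from its native bla promoter.

The payload is a roughly 1.7 kb insert, introduced by Gibson assembly, encoding the large terminase subunit from a prophage of Desulfurococcales archaeon ex4484_217_2. The automated feature table does not annotate this coding sequence. It does leave an unannotated stretch between the araBAD promoter and the rrnB T2 terminator, which is large enough to hold the insert and is its most plausible location. The araC regulator is encoded divergently from the araBAD promoter, as in standard pBAD vectors. AraC represses the promoter in the absence of L-arabinose and activates it when the sugar is added, giving tight, titratable control that suits potentially toxic proteins. No epitope or purification tags are recorded or annotated.

Large terminases are the ATP-driven motor and nuclease components that package viral genomes into capsids. The associated publication concerns prokaryotic innate immunity acting through pattern recognition of conserved viral proteins. The plasmid is therefore most likely used to express this terminase in bacteria as a candidate trigger for defense systems, although the record itself states only the identity of the insert.
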