Addgene plasmid #188841: Terminase_prophage_Desulfurococcales_archaeon
Purpose: Large terminase from Desulfurococcales archaeon ex4484_217_2 prophage
Depositing lab: Feng Zhang. Depositing organization: Broad Institute. Publication: Prokaryotic innate immunity through pattern recognition of conserved viral proteins. Gao LA, Wilkinson ME, Strecker J, Makarova KS, Macrae RK, Koonin EV, Zhang F. Science. 2022 Aug 12;377(6607):eabm4096. doi: 10.1126/science.abm4096. Epub 2022 Aug 12. PubMed 35951700.
Backbone
  Vector backbone: pBAD
  Backbone size w/o insert (bp): 3590
  Total vector size (bp): 5270
  Vector type: Bacterial Expression
Growth in bacteria
  Bacterial resistance: Ampicillin, 100 μg/mL
  Growth temperature: 37°C
  Growth strain: DH5alpha
  Copy number: High Copy
Gene/Insert
  Gene/Insert name: Terminase
  Insert size (bp): 1680
  GenBank ID: OYT57761.1
  Cloning method: Gibson Cloning
  Sequencing primers: 5′ N/A
Terms and licenses: Academic/Nonprofit Terms; Industry Terms: Not Available to Industry
How to cite: Terminase_prophage_Desulfurococcales_archaeon was a gift from Feng Zhang (Addgene plasmid # 188841 ; http://n2t.net/addgene:188841 ; RRID:Addgene_188841)
